Addgene plasmid #104522: LI F-G Gent
Purpose: LI resistance gene module. Please note that the plasmid contains Apramycin selection, not Gentamycin.
Depositing lab: Thomas Lahaye. Depositing organization: Eberhard Karls Universitaet Tuebingen. Publication: A modular toolbox for Golden-Gate-based plasmid assembly streamlines generation of Ralstonia solanacearum species complex knockout strains and multi-cassette complementation constructs. Wu D, Schandry N, Lahaye T. Mol Plant Pathol. 2017 Oct 27. doi: 10.1111/mpp.12632. PubMed 29077245.
Backbone
  Vector backbone: CloneJET
  Backbone manufacturer: Thermo Fisher Scientific
  Backbone size w/o insert (bp): 2974
  Vector type: Cloning vector
  Selectable markers: Apramycin
Growth in bacteria
  Bacterial resistance: Ampicillin, 100 μg/mL
  Growth temperature: 37°C
  Growth strain: DH5alpha
  Copy number: High Copy
Gene/Insert
  Gene/Insert name: Apramycin resistance gene
  Insert size (bp): 1694
  Cloning method: Restriction Enzyme; 5′ cloning site BsaI (destroyed during cloning); 3′ cloning site BsaI (destroyed during cloning)
  Sequencing primers: 5′ CGACTCACTATAGGGAGAGCGGC; 3′ AAGAACATCGATTTTCCATGGCAG
Terms and licenses: Academic/Nonprofit Terms; Industry Terms: Not Available to Industry
How to cite: LI F-G Gent was a gift from Thomas Lahaye (Addgene plasmid # 104522 ; http://n2t.net/addgene:104522 ; RRID:Addgene_104522)
