[The description below was written by a language model from this plasmid's Addgene catalogue record and pLannotate feature annotations shown in this document.]
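Description:
LI F-G Gent is a level I (LI) resistance-gene module from a Golden Gate-based modular cloning toolbox developed for building knockout and multi-cassette complementation constructs in the Ralstonia solanacearum species complex. It is built on the CloneJET cloning vector backbone, a high-copy plasmid maintained in E. coli through a ColE1/pUC-type origin and selected with ampicillin via a β-lactamase gene under its own bla promoter. Despite the "Gent" in its name, the record explicitly notes that the module carries apramycin rather than gentamicin selection. Both sequence records agree, annotating an aac(3)IV aminoglycoside 3-N-acetyltransferase coding sequence (ApmR) as the payload.

The resistance gene interrupts the backbone's eco47IR lethal gene, which appears as two fragments flanking the insert in the sequenced record. This is the standard CloneJET positive-selection arrangement, in which disruption of the toxic restriction endonuclease gene, driven by a lac UV5 promoter, allows only insert-bearing clones to survive. A T7 promoter lies upstream of the insert in the same orientation, but the feature tables do not annotate a dedicated promoter for the apramycin gene, so its native regulatory region may be part of the unannotated insert sequence. The catalogue lists BsaI as the cloning enzyme at both ends, marked as destroyed during cloning. "F-G" presumably denotes the module's position in the assembly scheme, though the record does not define it. The stated insert size of about 1.7 kb added to the roughly 3 kb backbone exceeds the approximately 4.0 kb of both full sequences, a discrepancy the record does not explain. The plasmid serves as a donor part, supplying an apramycin marker for higher-level assemblies.
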