Features (pLannotate 1.2.2; 9 found; start..end, strand, type, name):
    305..323     +  promoter       T7 promoter: promoter for bacteriophage T7 RNA polymerase
    478..1279    +  CDS            ApmR (fragment): aminoglycoside 3-N-acetyltransferase type IV ; aac(3)IV; confers resistance to apramycin (Paget and Davies, 1996)
   1419..1802    -  CDS            eco47IR (fragment): T2E7_ECOLX - Protein predicted: Swiss-Prot protein existence level 4. Recognizes the double-stranded sequence GGWCC and cleaves after G-1. From Escherichia coli.
   1855..1885    -  promoter       lac UV5 promoter: E. coli lac promoter with an "up" mutation
   1900..1921    -  protein_bind   CAP binding site: CAP binding activates transcription in the presence of cAMP. E. coli catabolite activator protein
   1946..2029    -  CDS            lacI (fragment): lac repressor; lacI; The lac repressor binds to the lac operator to inhibit transcription in E. coli. This inhibition can be relieved by adding lactose or isopropyl-β-D-thiogalactopyranoside (IPTG).
   2212..2800    -  rep_origin     ori: high-copy-number ColE1/pMB1/pBR322/pUC origin of replication
   2971..3831    -  CDS            AmpR: β-lactamase; bla; confers resistance to ampicillin, carbenicillin, and related antibiotics
   3832..3936    -  promoter       AmpR promoter: bla
>Addgene plasmid #104522 | LI F-G Gent | depositor full sequence | sequence record 198162 | Full Sequence
GCCCCTGCAGCCGAATTATATTATTTTTGCCAAATAATTTTTAACAAAAGCTCTGAAGTCTTCTTCATTT
AAATTCTTAGATGATACTTCATCTGGAAAATTGTCCCAATTAGTAGCATCACGCTGTGAGTAAGTTCTAA
ACCATTTTTTTATTGTTGTATTATCTCTAATCTTACTACTCGATGAGTTTTCGGTATTATCTCTATTTTT
AACTTGGAGCAGGTTCCATTCATTGTTTTTTTCATCATAGTGAATAAAATCAACTGCTTTAACACTTGTG
CCTGAACACCATATCCATCCGGCGTAATACGACTCACTATAGGGAGAGCGGCCGCCAGATCTTCCGGATG
GCTCGAGTTTTTCAGCAAGATTTGGTCTCCTGAGGGTTCATGTGCAGCTCCATCAGCAAAAGGGGATGAT
AAGTTTATCACCACCGACTATTTGCAACAGTGCCGTTGATCGTGCTATGATCGACTGATGTCATCAGCGG
TGGAGTGCAATGTCGTGCAATACGAATGGCGAAAAGCCGAGCTCATCGGTCAGCTTCTCAACCTTGGGGT
TACCCCCGGCGGTGTGCTGCTGGTCCACAGCTCCTTCCGTAGCGTCCGGCCCCTCGAAGATGGGCCACTT
GGACTGATCGAGGCCCTGCGTGCTGCGCTGGGTCCGGGAGGGACGCTCGTCATGCCCTCGTGGTCAGGTC
TGGACGACGAGCCGTTCGATCCTGCCACGTCGCCCGTTACACCGGACCTTGGAGTTGTCTCTGACACATT
CTGGCGCCTGCCAAATGTAAAGCGCAGCGCCCATCCATTTGCCTTTGCGGCAGCGGGGCCACAGGCAGAG
CAGATCATCTCTGATCCATTGCCCCTGCCACCTCACTCGCCTGCAAGCCCGGTCGCCCGTGTCCATGAAC
TCGATGGGCAGGTACTTCTCCTTGGCGTGGGACACGATGCCAACACGACGCTGCATCTTGCCGAGTTGAT
GGCAAAGGTTCCCTATGGGGTGCCGAGACACTGCACCATTCTTCAGGATGGCAAGTTGGTACGCGTCGAT
TATCTCGAGAATGACCACTGCTGTGAGCGCTTTGCCTTGGCGGACAGGTGGCTCAAGGAGAAGAGCCTTC
AGAAGGAAGGTCCAGTCGGTCATGCCTTTGCTCGGTTGATCCGCTCCCGCGACATTGTGGCGACAGCCCT
GGGTCAACTGGGCCGAGATCCGTTGATCTTCCTGCATCCGCCAGAGGGCGGGATGCGAAGAATGCGATGC
CGCTCGCCAGTCGATTGGCTGAGCTCATGAGCGGAGAACGAGATGACGTTGGAGGGGCAAGGTCGCGCTG
ATTGCTGGGGCAACACGTGGAGCGGATCGGGGATTGTCTTTCTTCAGCTCGCTGATGATATGCTGACGCT
CAATGCCTGTCAGAGACCAAATCTTTCTAGAAGATCTCCTACAATATTCTCAGCTGCCATGGAAAATCGA
TGTTCTTCTTTTATTCTCTCAAGATTTTCAGGCTGTATATTAAAACTTATATTAAGAACTATGCTAACCA
CCTCATCAGGAACCGTTGTAGGTGGCGTGGGTTTTCTTGGCAATCGACTCTCATGAAAACTACGAGCTAA
ATATTCAATATGTTCCTCTTGACCAACTTTATTCTGCATTTTTTTTGAACGAGGTTTAGAGCAAGCTTCA
GGAAACTGAGACAGGAATTTTATTAAAAATTTAAATTTTGAAGAAAGTTCAGGGTTAATAGCATCCATTT
TTTGCTTTGCAAGTTCCTCAGCATTCTTAACAAAAGACGTCTCTTTTGACATGTTTAAAGTTTAAACCTC
CTGTGTGAAATTATTATCCGCTCATAATTCCACACATTATACGAGCCGGAAGCATAAAGTGTAAAGCCTG
GGGTGCCTAATGAGTGAGCTAACTCACATTAATTGCGTTGCGCTCACTGCCAATTGCTTTCCAGTCGGGA
AACCTGTCGTGCCAGCTGCATTAATGAATCGGCCAACGCGCGGGGAGAGGCGGTTTGCGTATTGGGCGCT
CTTCCGCTTCCTCGCTCACTGACTCGCTGCGCTCGGTCGTTCGGCTGCGGCGAGCGGTATCAGCTCACTC
AAAGGCGGTAATACGGTTATCCACAGAATCAGGGGATAACGCAGGAAAGAACATGTGAGCAAAAGGCCAG
CAAAAGGCCAGGAACCGTAAAAAGGCCGCGTTGCTGGCGTTTTTCCATAGGCTCCGCCCCCCTGACGAGC
ATCACAAAAATCGACGCTCAAGTCAGAGGTGGCGAAACCCGACAGGACTATAAAGATACCAGGCGTTTCC
CCCTGGAAGCTCCCTCGTGCGCTCTCCTGTTCCGACCCTGCCGCTTACCGGATACCTGTCCGCCTTTCTC
CCTTCGGGAAGCGTGGCGCTTTCTCATAGCTCACGCTGTAGGTATCTCAGTTCGGTGTAGGTCGTTCGCT
CCAAGCTGGGCTGTGTGCACGAACCCCCCGTTCAGCCCGACCGCTGCGCCTTATCCGGTAACTATCGTCT
TGAGTCCAACCCGGTAAGACACGACTTATCGCCACTGGCAGCAGCCACTGGTAACAGGATTAGCAGAGCG
AGGTATGTAGGCGGTGCTACAGAGTTCTTGAAGTGGTGGCCTAACTACGGCTACACTAGAAGGACAGTAT
TTGGTATCTGCGCTCTGCTGAAGCCAGTTACCTTCGGAAAAAGAGTTGGTAGCTCTTGATCCGGCAAACA
AACCACCGCTGGTAGCGGTGGTTTTTTTGTTTGCAAGCAGCAGATTACGCGCAGAAAAAAAGGATCTCAA
GAAGATCCTTTGATCTTTTCTACGGGGTCTGACGCTCAGTGGAACGAAAACTCACGTTAAGGGATTTTGG
TCATGAGATTATCAAAAAGGATCTTCACCTAGATCCTTTTAAATTAAAAATGAAGTTTTAAATCAATCTA
AAGTATATATGAGTAAACTTGGTCTGACAGTTACCAATGCTTAATCAGTGAGGCACCTATCTCAGCGATC
TGTCTATTTCGTTCATCCATAGTTGCCTGACTCCCCGTCGTGTAGATAACTACGATACGGGAGGGCTTAC
CATCTGGCCCCAGTGCTGCAATGATACCGCGAGACCCACGCTCACCGGCTCCAGATTTATCAGCAATAAA
CCAGCCAGCCGGAAGGGCCGAGCGCAGAAGTGGTCCTGCAACTTTATCCGCCTCCATCCAGTCTATTAAT
TGTTGCCGGGAAGCTAGAGTAAGTAGTTCGCCAGTTAATAGTTTGCGCAACGTTGTTGCCATTGCTACAG
GCATCGTGGTGTCACGCTCGTCGTTTGGTATGGCTTCATTCAGCTCCGGTTCCCAACGATCAAGGCGAGT
TACATGATCCCCCATGTTGTGCAAAAAAGCGGTTAGCTCCTTCGGTCCTCCGATCGTTGTCAGAAGTAAG
TTGGCCGCAGTGTTATCACTCATGGTTATGGCAGCACTGCATAATTCTCTTACTGTCATGCCATCCGTAA
GATGCTTTTCTGTGACTGGTGAGTACTCAACCAAGTCATTCTGAGAATAGTGTATGCGGCGACCGAGTTG
CTCTTGCCCGGCGTCAATACGGGATAATACCGCGCCACATAGCAGAACTTTAAAAGTGCTCATCATTGGA
AAACGTTCTTCGGGGCGAAAACTCTCAAGGATCTTACCGCTGTTGAGATCCAGTTCGATGTAACCCACTC
GTGCACCCAACTGATCTTCAGCATCTTTTACTTTCACCAGCGTTTCTGGGTGAGCAAAAACAGGAAGGCA
AAATGCCGCAAAAAAGGGAATAAGGGCGACACGGAAATGTTGAATACTCATACTCTTCCTTTTTCAATAT
TATTGAAGCATTTATCAGGGTTATTGTCTCATGAGCGGATACATATTTGAATGTATTTAGAAAAATAAAC
AAATAGGGGTTCCGCGCACATTTCCCCGAAAAGTGCCACCTGACGTCTAAGAAACCATTATTATCATGAC
ATTAACCTATAAAAATAGGCGTATCACGAGGCC
