Features (pLannotate 1.2.2; 10 found; start..end, strand, type, name):
      1..19      +  promoter       T7 promoter: promoter for bacteriophage T7 RNA polymerase
    174..974     +  CDS            ApmR: aminoglycoside 3-N-acetyltransferase type IV ; aac(3)IV; confers resistance to apramycin (Paget and Davies, 1996)
   1101..1496    -  CDS            eco47IR (fragment): T2E7_ECOLX - Protein predicted: Swiss-Prot protein existence level 4. Recognizes the double-stranded sequence GGWCC and cleaves after G-1. From Escherichia coli.
   1549..1579    -  promoter       lac UV5 promoter: E. coli lac promoter with an "up" mutation
   1594..1615    -  protein_bind   CAP binding site: CAP binding activates transcription in the presence of cAMP. E. coli catabolite activator protein
   1640..1723    -  CDS            lacI (fragment): lac repressor; lacI; The lac repressor binds to the lac operator to inhibit transcription in E. coli. This inhibition can be relieved by adding lactose or isopropyl-β-D-thiogalactopyranoside (IPTG).
   1906..2494    -  rep_origin     ori: high-copy-number ColE1/pMB1/pBR322/pUC origin of replication
   2665..3525    -  CDS            AmpR: β-lactamase; bla; confers resistance to ampicillin, carbenicillin, and related antibiotics
   3526..3630    -  promoter       AmpR promoter: bla
   3736..4020    -  CDS            eco47IR (fragment): T2E7_ECOLX - Protein predicted: Swiss-Prot protein existence level 4. Recognizes the double-stranded sequence GGWCC and cleaves after G-1. From Escherichia coli.
>Addgene plasmid #104522 | LI F-G Gent | addgene full sequence | sequence record 201160 | Addgene NGS Result
TAATACGACTCACTATAGGGAGAGCGGCCGCCAGATCTTCCGGATGGCTCGAGTTTTTCAGCAAGATTTG
GTCTCCTGAGGGTTCATGTACAGCTCCATCAGCAAAAGGGGATGATAAGTTTATCACCACCGACTATTTG
CAACAGTGCCGTTGATCGTGCTATGATCGACTGATGTCATCAGCGGTGGAGTGCAATGTCGTGCAATACG
AATGGCGAAAAGCCGAGCTCATCGGTCAGCTTCTCAACCTTGGGGTTACCCCCGGCGGTGTGCTGCTGGT
CCACAGCTCCTTCCGTAGCGTCCGGCCCCTCGAAGATGGGCCACTTGGACTGATCGAGGCCCTGCGTGCT
GCGCTGGGTCCGGGAGGGACGCTCGTCATGCCCTCGTGGTCAGGTCTGGACGACGAGCCGTTCGATCCTG
CCACGTCGCCCGTTACACCGGACCTTGGAGTTGTCTCTGACACATTCTGGCGCCTGCCAAATGTAAAGCG
CAGCGCCCATCCATTTGCCTTTGCGGCAGCGGGGCCACAGGCAGAGCAGATCATCTCTGATCCATTGCCC
CTGCCACCTCACTCGCCTGCAAGCCCGGTCGCCCGTGTCCATGAACTCGATGGGCAGGTACTTCTCCTTG
GCGTGGGACACGATGCCAACACGACGCTGCATCTTGCCGAGTTGATGGCAAAGGTTCCCTATGGGGTGCC
GAGACACTGCACCATTCTTCAGGATGGCAAGTTGGTACGCGTCGATTATCTCGAGAATGACCACTGCTGT
GAGCGCTTTGCCTTGGCGGACAGGTGGCTCAAGGAGAAGAGCCTTCAGAAGGAAGGTCCAGTCGGTCATG
CCTTTGCTCGGTTGATCCGCTCCCGCGACATTGTGGCGACAGCCCTGGGTCAACTGGGCCGAGATCCGTT
GATCTTCCTGCATCCGCCAGAGGCGGGATGCGAAGAATGCGATGCCGCTCGCCAGTCGATTGGCTGAGCT
CATGAGCGGAGAACGAGATGACGTTGGAGGGGCAAGGTCGCGCTGATTGCTGGGGCAACACGTGGAGCGG
ATCGGGGATTGTCTTTCTTCAGCTCGCTGATGATATGCTGACGCTCAATGCCTGTCAGAGACCAATCTTT
CTAGAAGATCTCCTACAATATTCTCAGCTGCCATGGAAAATCGATGTTCTTCTTTTATTCTCTCAAGATT
TTCAGGCTGTATATTAAAACTTATATTAAGAACTATGCTAACCACCTCATCAGGAACCGTTGTAGGTGGC
GTGGGTTTTCTTGGCAATCGACTCTCATGAAAACTACGAGCTAAATATTCAATATGTTCCTCTTGACCAA
CTTTATTCTGCATTTTTTTTGAACGAGGTTTAGAGCAAGCTTCAGGAAACTGAGACAGGAATTTTATTAA
AAATTTAAATTTTGAAGAAAGTTCAGGGTTAATAGCATCCATTTTTTGCTTTGCAAGTTCCTCAGCATTC
TTAACAAAAGACGTCTCTTTTGACATGTTTAAAGTTTAAACCTCCTGTGTGAAATTATTATCCGCTCATA
ATTCCACACATTATACGAGCCGGAAGCATAAAGTGTAAAGCCTGGGGTGCCTAATGAGTGAGCTAACTCA
CATTAATTGCGTTGCGCTCACTGCCAATTGCTTTCCAGTCGGGAAACCTGTCGTGCCAGCTGCATTAATG
AATCGGCCAACGCGCGGGGAGAGGCGGTTTGCGTATTGGGCGCTCTTCCGCTTCCTCGCTCACTGACTCG
CTGCGCTCGGTCGTTCGGCTGCGGCGAGCGGTATCAGCTCACTCAAAGGCGGTAATACGGTTATCCACAG
AATCAGGGGATAACGCAGGAAAGAACATGTGAGCAAAAGGCCAGCAAAAGGCCAGGAACCGTAAAAAGGC
CGCGTTGCTGGCGTTTTTCCATAGGCTCCGCCCCCCTGACGAGCATCACAAAAATCGACGCTCAAGTCAG
AGGTGGCGAAACCCGACAGGACTATAAAGATACCAGGCGTTTCCCCCTGGAAGCTCCCTCGTGCGCTCTC
CTGTTCCGACCCTGCCGCTTACCGGATACCTGTCCGCCTTTCTCCCTTCGGGAAGCGTGGCGCTTTCTCA
TAGCTCACGCTGTAGGTATCTCAGTTCGGTGTAGGTCGTTCGCTCCAAGCTGGGCTGTGTGCACGAACCC
CCCGTTCAGCCCGACCGCTGCGCCTTATCCGGTAACTATCGTCTTGAGTCCAACCCGGTAAGACACGACT
TATCGCCACTGGCAGCAGCCACTGGTAACAGGATTAGCAGAGCGAGGTATGTAGGCGGTGCTACAGAGTT
CTTGAAGTGGTGGCCTAACTACGGCTACACTAGAAGAACAGTATTTGGTATCTGCGCTCTGCTGAAGCCA
GTTACCTTCGGAAAAAGAGTTGGTAGCTCTTGATCCGGCAAACAAACCACCGCTGGTAGCGGTGGTTTTT
TTGTTTGCAAGCAGCAGATTACGCGCAGAAAAAAAGGATCTCAAGAAGATCCTTTGATCTTTTCTACGGG
GTCTGACGCTCAGTGGAACGAAAACTCACGTTAAGGGATTTTGGTCATGAGATTATCAAAAAGGATCTTC
ACCTAGATCCTTTTAAATTAAAAATGAAGTTTTAAATCAATCTAAAGTATATATGAGTAAACTTGGTCTG
ACAGTTACCAATGCTTAATCAGTGAGGCACCTATCTCAGCGATCTGTCTATTTCGTTCATCCATAGTTGC
CTGACTCCCCGTCGTGTAGATAACTACGATACGGGAGGGCTTACCATCTGGCCCCAGTGCTGCAATGATA
CCGCGAGACCCACGCTCACCGGCTCCAGATTTATCAGCAATAAACCAGCCAGCCGGAAGGGCCGAGCGCA
GAAGTGGTCCTGCAACTTTATCCGCCTCCATCCAGTCTATTAATTGTTGCCGGGAAGCTAGAGTAAGTAG
TTCGCCAGTTAATAGTTTGCGCAACGTTGTTGCCATTGCTACAGGCATCGTGGTGTCACGCTCGTCGTTT
GGTATGGCTTCATTCAGCTCCGGTTCCCAACGATCAAGGCGAGTTACATGATCCCCCATGTTGTGCAAAA
AAGCGGTTAGCTCCTTCGGTCCTCCGATCGTTGTCAGAAGTAAGTTGGCCGCAGTGTTATCACTCATGGT
TATGGCAGCACTGCATAATTCTCTTACTGTCATGCCATCCGTAAGATGCTTTTCTGTGACTGGTGAGTAC
TCAACCAAGTCATTCTGAGAATAGTGTATGCGGCGACCGAGTTGCTCTTGCCCGGCGTCAATACGGGATA
ATACCGCGCCACATAGCAGAACTTTAAAAGTGCTCATCATTGGAAAACGTTCTTCGGGGCGAAAACTCTC
AAGGATCTTACCGCTGTTGAGATCCAGTTCGATGTAACCCACTCGTGCACCCAACTGATCTTCAGCATCT
TTTACTTTCACCAGCGTTTCTGGGTGAGCAAAAACAGGAAGGCAAAATGCCGCAAAAAAGGGAATAAGGG
CGACACGGAAATGTTGAATACTCATACTCTTCCTTTTTCAATATTATTGAAGCATTTATCAGGGTTATTG
TCTCATGAGCGGATACATATTTGAATGTATTTAGAAAAATAAACAAATAGGGGTTCCGCGCACATTTCCC
CGAAAAGTGCCACCTGACGTCTAAGAAACCATTATTATCATGACATTAACCTATAAAAATAGGCGTATCA
CGAGGCCGCCCCTGCAGCCGAATTATATTATTTTTGCCAAATAATTTTTAACAAAAGCTCTGAAGTCTTC
TTCATTTAAATTCTTAGATGATACTTCATCTGGAAAATTGTCCCAATTAGTAGCATCACGCTGTGAGTAA
GTTCTAAACCATTTTTTTATTGTTGTATTATCTCTAATCTTACTACTCGATGAGTTTTCGGTATTATCTC
TATTTTTAACTTGGAGCAGGTTCCATTCATTGTTTTTTTCATCATAGTGAATAAAATCAACTGCTTTAAC
ACTTGTGCCTGAACACCATATCCATCCGGCG
