>Addgene plasmid #104522 | LI F-G Gent | depositor partial sequence | sequence record 198163 | Apramycin gene
GGTTCATGTGCAGCTCCATCAGCAAAAGGGGATGATAAGTTTATCACCACCGACTATTTGCAACAGTGCC
GTTGATCGTGCTATGATCGACTGATGTCATCAGCGGTGGAGTGCAATGTCGTGCAATACGAATGGCGAAA
AGCCGAGCTCATCGGTCAGCTTCTCAACCTTGGGGTTACCCCCGGCGGTGTGCTGCTGGTCCACAGCTCC
TTCCGTAGCGTCCGGCCCCTCGAAGATGGGCCACTTGGACTGATCGAGGCCCTGCGTGCTGCGCTGGGTC
CGGGAGGGACGCTCGTCATGCCCTCGTGGTCAGGTCTGGACGACGAGCCGTTCGATCCTGCCACGTCGCC
CGTTACACCGGACCTTGGAGTTGTCTCTGACACATTCTGGCGCCTGCCAAATGTAAAGCGCAGCGCCCAT
CCATTTGCCTTTGCGGCAGCGGGGCCACAGGCAGAGCAGATCATCTCTGATCCATTGCCCCTGCCACCTC
ACTCGCCTGCAAGCCCGGTCGCCCGTGTCCATGAACTCGATGGGCAGGTACTTCTCCTTGGCGTGGGACA
CGATGCCAACACGACGCTGCATCTTGCCGAGTTGATGGCAAAGGTTCCCTATGGGGTGCCGAGACACTGC
ACCATTCTTCAGGATGGCAAGTTGGTACGCGTCGATTATCTCGAGAATGACCACTGCTGTGAGCGCTTTG
CCTTGGCGGACAGGTGGCTCAAGGAGAAGAGCCTTCAGAAGGAAGGTCCAGTCGGTCATGCCTTTGCTCG
GTTGATCCGCTCCCGCGACATTGTGGCGACAGCCCTGGGTCAACTGGGCCGAGATCCGTTGATCTTCCTG
CATCCGCCAGAGGGCGGGATGCGAAGAATGCGATGCCGCTCGCCAGTCGATTGGCTGAGCTCATGAGCGG
AGAACGAGATGACGTTGGAGGGGCAAGGTCGCGCTGATTGCTGGGGCAACACGTGGAGCGGATCGGGGAT
TGTCTTTCTTCAGCTCGCTGATGATATGCTGACGCTCAATGCC
